Addgene plasmid #183260: pcDNA3_QLuc
Purpose: Express QLuc in mammalian cells
Depositing lab: Huiwang Ai. Publication: Engineered Amber-Emitting Nano Luciferase and Its Use for Immunobioluminescence Imaging In Vivo. Xiong Y, Zhang Y, Li Z, Reza MS, Li X, Tian X, Ai HW. J Am Chem Soc. 2022 Aug 1. doi: 10.1021/jacs.2c02320. PubMed 35913786.
Backbone
  Vector backbone: pcDNA3
  Total vector size (bp): 5894
  Vector type: Mammalian Expression
Growth in bacteria
  Bacterial resistance: Ampicillin, 100 μg/mL
  Growth temperature: 37°C
  Growth strain: DH5alpha
  Copy number: High Copy
Gene/Insert
  Gene/Insert name: QLuc
  Species: Synthetic
  Insert size (bp): 519
  Promoter: CMV
  Cloning method: Gibson Cloning
  Sequencing primers: 5′ cgactcactatagggagacccaagcttgccaccatgaaagtcttcactctcggggattttg; 3′ cactatagaatagggccctctagatgcatgctcgagttacgccagaatgcgttcatgc
Terms and licenses: Academic/Nonprofit Terms; Industry Terms: Not Available to Industry
Depositor comments: Please visit https://doi.org/10.1101/2022.05.23.493143 for bioRxiv preprint.
How to cite: pcDNA3_QLuc was a gift from Huiwang Ai (Addgene plasmid # 183260 ; http://n2t.net/addgene:183260 ; RRID:Addgene_183260)
