[The description below was written by a language model from this plasmid's Addgene catalogue record and pLannotate feature annotations shown in this document.]
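Description:
pcDNA3_QLuc is a 5,894 bp mammalian expression plasmid built on the pcDNA3 backbone and designed to express the synthetic luciferase QLuc in mammalian cells. It is maintained in E. coli through a high-copy ColE1/pUC-type origin and selected with ampicillin via the β-lactamase gene and its native promoter. An f1 phage origin is also present, along with small annotated remnants typical of this backbone (lac promoter/operator and a lacI fragment, a bom fragment, a short ble fragment, and a brief match to an HIV-1 LTR next to the CMV promoter), which are vector leftovers or annotation matches rather than functional payload.

The insert is a 519 bp QLuc coding sequence introduced by Gibson cloning. The feature annotation identifies it as related to the catalytic subunit of the Oplophorus gracilirostris luciferase, the coelenterazine-oxidising enzyme from which NanoLuc-type reporters derive; the associated publication title describes an engineered amber-emitting Nano luciferase, though the record does not detail QLuc's specific mutations, substrate or emission properties. Transcription is driven by the human cytomegalovirus immediate early enhancer and promoter and terminated by the bovine growth hormone polyadenylation signal. T7 and SP6 promoters flank the insert, allowing in vitro transcription or use as sequencing primer sites. No epitope tags or fusion partners are annotated.

A separate cassette, consisting of the SV40 enhancer/early promoter, the neomycin phosphotransferase gene and an SV40 poly(A) signal, permits G418 selection of stably transfected cells. The plasmid is suited to transient or stable expression of QLuc as a bioluminescent reporter in cultured mammalian cells.
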