Features (pLannotate 1.2.2; 21 found; start..end, strand, type, name):
     28..80      -  misc_feature   bom (fragment): basis of mobility region from pBR322
    235..614     +  enhancer       CMV enhancer: human cytomegalovirus immediate early enhancer
    615..818     +  promoter       CMV promoter: human cytomegalovirus (CMV) immediate early promoter
    814..847     +  LTR            5' LTR (truncated) (fragment): truncated 5' long terminal repeat (LTR) from HIV-1
    863..881     +  promoter       T7 promoter: promoter for bacteriophage T7 RNA polymerase
    910..1416    +  CDS            LUCI_OPLGR (fragment): Experimental evidence at protein level: Swiss-Prot protein existence level 1. Catalytic subunit of oplophorus-luciferin 2-monooxygenase. Oxidoreductase that converts coelenterazine (the oplophorus luciferin) to coelenteramide under emission of blue light with a maximum at 454 nm. Is also active with bisdeoxycoelenterazine. From Oplophorus gracilirostris (Luminous shrimp).
   1447..1465    -  promoter       SP6 promoter: promoter for bacteriophage SP6 RNA polymerase
   1491..1715    +  polyA_signal   bGH poly(A) signal: bovine growth hormone polyadenylation signal
   1719..1740    +  promoter       SV40 promoter (fragment): SV40 enhancer and early promoter
   1761..2189    +  rep_origin     f1 ori (sequence partly withheld): f1 bacteriophage origin of replication; arrow indicates direction of (+) strand synthesis
   2203..2532    +  promoter       SV40 promoter: SV40 enhancer and early promoter
   2599..3390    +  CDS            neo: KKA2_KLEPN - Also known as kan, nptII. Experimental evidence at protein level: Swiss-Prot protein existence level 1. Resistance to kanamycin, neomycin, paromomycin, ribostamycin, butirosin and gentamicin B. From Klebsiella pneumoniae.
   3414..3572    +  CDS            ble (fragment): BLE_KLEPN - Experimental evidence at protein level: Swiss-Prot protein existence level 1. Binding protein with a strong affinity to the bleomycin family of antibiotics. Binds to CL990; an antimitotic-antibiotic compound. From Klebsiella pneumoniae.
   3567..3688    +  polyA_signal   SV40 poly(A) signal: SV40 polyadenylation signal
   3761..3777    -  protein_bind   lac operator: The lac repressor binds to the lac operator to inhibit transcription in E. coli. This inhibition can be relieved by adding lactose or isopropyl-β-D-thiogalactopyranoside (IPTG). lac repressor encoded by lacI
   3785..3815    -  promoter       lac promoter: promoter for the E. coli lac operon
   3830..3851    -  protein_bind   CAP binding site: CAP binding activates transcription in the presence of cAMP. E. coli catabolite activator protein
   3864..3956    -  CDS            lacI (fragment): lac repressor; lacI; The lac repressor binds to the lac operator to inhibit transcription in E. coli. This inhibition can be relieved by adding lactose or isopropyl-β-D-thiogalactopyranoside (IPTG).
   4139..4727    -  rep_origin     ori: high-copy-number ColE1/pMB1/pBR322/pUC origin of replication
   4898..5758    -  CDS            AmpR: β-lactamase; bla; confers resistance to ampicillin, carbenicillin, and related antibiotics
   5759..5863    -  promoter       AmpR promoter: bla
>Addgene plasmid #183260 | pcDNA3_QLuc | addgene full sequence | sequence record 366442 | Addgene NGS Result
GACGGATCGGGAGATCTCCCGATCCCCTATGGTGCACTCTCAGTACAATCTGCTCTGATGCCGCATAGTT
AAGCCAGTATCTGCTCCCTGCTTGTGTGTTGGAGGTCGCTGAGTAGTGCGCGAGCAAAATTTAAGCTACA
ACAAGGCAAGGCTTGACCGACAATTGCATGAAGAATCTGCTTAGGGTTAGGCGTTTTGCGCTGCTTCGCG
ATGTACGGGCCAGATATACGCGTTGACATTGATTATTGACTAGTTATTAATAGTAATCAATTACGGGGTC
ATTAGTTCATAGCCCATATATGGAGTTCCGCGTTACATAACTTACGGTAAATGGCCCGCCTGGCTGACCG
CCCAACGACCCCCGCCCATTGACGTCAATAATGACGTATGTTCCCATAGTAACGCCAATAGGGACTTTCC
ATTGACGTCAATGGGTGGAGTATTTACGGTAAACTGCCCACTTGGCAGTACATCAAGTGTATCATATGCC
AAGTACGCCCCCTATTGACGTCAATGACGGTAAATGGCCCGCCTGGCATTATGCCCAGTACATGACCTTA
TGGGACTTTCCTACTTGGCAGTACATCTACGTATTAGTCATCGCTATTACCATGGTGATGCGGTTTTGGC
AGTACATCAATGGGCGTGGATAGCGGTTTGACTCACGGGGATTTCCAAGTCTCCACCCCATTGACGTCAA
TGGGAGTTTGTTTTGGCACCAAAATCAACGGGACTTTCCAAAATGTCGTAACAACTCCGCCCCATTGACG
CAAATGGGCGGTAGGCGTGTACGGTGGGAGGTCTATATAAGCAGAGCTCTCTGGCTAACTAGAGAACCCA
CTGCTTACTGGCTTATCGAAATTAATACGACTCACTATAGGGAGACCCAAGCTTGCCACCATGAAAGTCT
TCACTCTCGGGGATTTTGTTGGGGACTGGCGACAGACAGCCGGCTACAACCAGGCTCAAGTCCTTGAACA
GGGAGGTTTGACCAGTTTGTTTCAGAACCTCGGGGTGTCCGTAACTCCAATCCAAAGGATTGTCCTGAGC
GGTGAAAATGGGCTGAAGATCGATATCCATGTCATCATCCCGTATGAAGGTCTGAGCTGCGACCAAATGG
CCCAGTTCGAAAAAATTTTTAAGGTGATATACCGTGTGGATGATCATCACTTTAAGGTGATCCTGCACTA
TGGCACACTGGTAATCGACGGGGTTACGCCGAACATGATCGACTATTTCGGACAGCCGTATGAAGGCATC
GCCAAGTTCGACGGCAAAAAGATCACAGTAACAGGGACCCTGTGGAACGGCAACACAATTATCGACGAGC
GCCTGATCAACCCCGACGGCTCCCTGCTGTTCCGAGTAACCATTAACGGAGTGACCGGCTGGCGTCTGCA
TGAACGCATTCTGGCGTAACTCGAGCATGCATCTAGAGGGCCCTATTCTATAGTGTCACCTAAATGCTAG
AGCTCGCTGATCAGCCTCGACTGTGCCTTCTAGTTGCCAGCCATCTGTTGTTTGCCCCTCCCCCGTGCCT
TCCTTGACCCTGGAAGGTGCCACTCCCACTGTCCTTTCCTAATAAAATGAGGAAATTGCATCGCATTGTC
TGAGTAGGTGTCATTCTATTCTGGGGGGTGGGGTGGGGCAGGACAGCAAGGGGGAGGATTGGGAAGACAA
TAGCAGGCATGCTGGGGATGCGGTGGGCTCTATGGCTTCTGAGGCGGAAAGAACCAGCTGGGGCTCTAGG
GGGTATCCCC
[124 nt withheld, positions 1761-1884]
C
[91 nt withheld, positions 1886-1976]
A
[49 nt withheld, positions 1978-2026]
CCTTTGACGTTGGAGTCCACGTTCTTT
[37 nt withheld, positions 2054-2090]
ACCCTATCTCGGTCTATTCTTTTGATTTATAAGGGATTTTGCCGATTTCGGCCTATTGGTTAAAAAATGA
GCTGATTTAACAAAAATTTAACGCGAATTAATTCTGTGGAATGTGTGTCAGTTAGGGTGTGGAAAGTCCC
CAGGCTCCCCAGCAGGCAGAAGTATGCAAAGCATGCATCTCAATTAGTCAGCAACCAGGTGTGGAAAGTC
CCCAGGCTCCCCAGCAGGCAGAAGTATGCAAAGCATGCATCTCAATTAGTCAGCAACCATAGTCCCGCCC
CTAACTCCGCCCATCCCGCCCCTAACTCCGCCCAGTTCCGCCCATTCTCCGCCCCATGGCTGACTAATTT
TTTTTATTTATGCAGAGGCCGAGGCCGCCTCTGCCTCTGAGCTATTCCAGAAGTAGTGAGGAGGCTTTTT
TGGAGGCCTAGGCTTTTGCAAAAAGCTCCCGGGAGCTTGTATATCCATTTTCGGATCTGATCAAGAGACA
GGATGAGGATCGTTTCGCATGATTGAACAAGATGGATTGCACGCAGGTTCTCCGGCCGCTTGGGTGGAGA
GGCTATTCGGCTATGACTGGGCACAACAGACAATCGGCTGCTCTGATGCCGCCGTGTTCCGGCTGTCAGC
GCAGGGGCGCCCGGTTCTTTTTGTCAAGACCGACCTGTCCGGTGCCCTGAATGAACTGCAGGACGAGGCA
GCGCGGCTATCGTGGCTGGCCACGACGGGCGTTCCTTGCGCAGCTGTGCTCGACGTTGTCACTGAAGCGG
GAAGGGACTGGCTGCTATTGGGCGAAGTGCCGGGGCAGGATCTCCTGTCATCTCACCTTGCTCCTGCCGA
GAAAGTATCCATCATGGCTGATGCAATGCGGCGGCTGCATACGCTTGATCCGGCTACCTGCCCATTCGAC
CACCAAGCGAAACATCGCATCGAGCGAGCACGTACTCGGATGGAAGCCGGTCTTGTCGATCAGGATGATC
TGGACGAAGAGCATCAGGGGCTCGCGCCAGCCGAACTGTTCGCCAGGCTCAAGGCGCGCATGCCCGACGG
CGAGGATCTCGTCGTGACCCATGGCGATGCCTGCTTGCCGAATATCATGGTGGAAAATGGCCGCTTTTCT
GGATTCATCGACTGTGGCCGGCTGGGTGTGGCGGACCGCTATCAGGACATAGCGTTGGCTACCCGTGATA
TTGCTGAAGAGCTTGGCGGCGAATGGGCTGACCGCTTCCTCGTGCTTTACGGTATCGCCGCTCCCGATTC
GCAGCGCATCGCCTTCTATCGCCTTCTTGACGAGTTCTTCTGAGCGGGACTCTGGGGTTCGAAATGACCG
ACCAAGCGACGCCCAACCTGCCATCACGAGATTTCGATTCCACCGCCGCCTTCTATGAAAGGTTGGGCTT
CGGAATCGTTTTCCGGGACGCCGGCTGGATGATCCTCCAGCGCGGGGATCTCATGCTGGAGTTCTTCGCC
CACCCCAACTTGTTTATTGCAGCTTATAATGGTTACAAATAAAGCAATAGCATCACAAATTTCACAAATA
AAGCATTTTTTTCACTGCATTCTAGTTGTGGTTTGTCCAAACTCATCAATGTATCTTATCATGTCTGTAT
ACCGTCGACCTCTAGCTAGAGCTTGGCGTAATCATGGTCATAGCTGTTTCCTGTGTGAAATTGTTATCCG
CTCACAATTCCACACAACATACGAGCCGGAAGCATAAAGTGTAAAGCCTGGGGTGCCTAATGAGTGAGCT
AACTCACATTAATTGCGTTGCGCTCACTGCCCGCTTTCCAGTCGGGAAACCTGTCGTGCCAGCTGCATTA
ATGAATCGGCCAACGCGCGGGGAGAGGCGGTTTGCGTATTGGGCGCTCTTCCGCTTCCTCGCTCACTGAC
TCGCTGCGCTCGGTCGTTCGGCTGCGGCGAGCGGTATCAGCTCACTCAAAGGCGGTAATACGGTTATCCA
CAGAATCAGGGGATAACGCAGGAAAGAACATGTGAGCAAAAGGCCAGCAAAAGGCCAGGAACCGTAAAAA
GGCCGCGTTGCTGGCGTTTTTCCATAGGCTCCGCCCCCCTGACGAGCATCACAAAAATCGACGCTCAAGT
CAGAGGTGGCGAAACCCGACAGGACTATAAAGATACCAGGCGTTTCCCCCTGGAAGCTCCCTCGTGCGCT
CTCCTGTTCCGACCCTGCCGCTTACCGGATACCTGTCCGCCTTTCTCCCTTCGGGAAGCGTGGCGCTTTC
TCATAGCTCACGCTGTAGGTATCTCAGTTCGGTGTAGGTCGTTCGCTCCAAGCTGGGCTGTGTGCACGAA
CCCCCCGTTCAGCCCGACCGCTGCGCCTTATCCGGTAACTATCGTCTTGAGTCCAACCCGGTAAGACACG
ACTTATCGCCACTGGCAGCAGCCACTGGTAACAGGATTAGCAGAGCGAGGTATGTAGGCGGTGCTACAGA
GTTCTTGAAGTGGTGGCCTAACTACGGCTACACTAGAAGAACAGTATTTGGTATCTGCGCTCTGCTGAAG
CCAGTTACCTTCGGAAAAAGAGTTGGTAGCTCTTGATCCGGCAAACAAACCACCGCTGGTAGCGGTGGTT
TTTTTGTTTGCAAGCAGCAGATTACGCGCAGAAAAAAAGGATCTCAAGAAGATCCTTTGATCTTTTCTAC
GGGGTCTGACGCTCAGTGGAACGAAAACTCACGTTAAGGGATTTTGGTCATGAGATTATCAAAAAGGATC
TTCACCTAGATCCTTTTAAATTAAAAATGAAGTTTTAAATCAATCTAAAGTATATATGAGTAAACTTGGT
CTGACAGTTACCAATGCTTAATCAGTGAGGCACCTATCTCAGCGATCTGTCTATTTCGTTCATCCATAGT
TGCCTGACTCCCCGTCGTGTAGATAACTACGATACGGGAGGGCTTACCATCTGGCCCCAGTGCTGCAATG
ATACCGCGAGACCCACGCTCACCGGCTCCAGATTTATCAGCAATAAACCAGCCAGCCGGAAGGGCCGAGC
GCAGAAGTGGTCCTGCAACTTTATCCGCCTCCATCCAGTCTATTAATTGTTGCCGGGAAGCTAGAGTAAG
TAGTTCGCCAGTTAATAGTTTGCGCAACGTTGTTGCCATTGCTACAGGCATCGTGGTGTCACGCTCGTCG
TTTGGTATGGCTTCATTCAGCTCCGGTTCCCAACGATCAAGGCGAGTTACATGATCCCCCATGTTGTGCA
AAAAAGCGGTTAGCTCCTTCGGTCCTCCGATCGTTGTCAGAAGTAAGTTGGCCGCAGTGTTATCACTCAT
GGTTATGGCAGCACTGCATAATTCTCTTACTGTCATGCCATCCGTAAGATGCTTTTCTGTGACTGGTGAG
TACTCAACCAAGTCATTCTGAGAATAGTGTATGCGGCGACCGAGTTGCTCTTGCCCGGCGTCAATACGGG
ATAATACCGCGCCACATAGCAGAACTTTAAAAGTGCTCATCATTGGAAAACGTTCTTCGGGGCGAAAACT
CTCAAGGATCTTACCGCTGTTGAGATCCAGTTCGATGTAACCCACTCGTGCACCCAACTGATCTTCAGCA
TCTTTTACTTTCACCAGCGTTTCTGGGTGAGCAAAAACAGGAAGGCAAAATGCCGCAAAAAAGGGAATAA
GGGCGACACGGAAATGTTGAATACTCATACTCTTCCTTTTTCAATATTATTGAAGCATTTATCAGGGTTA
TTGTCTCATGAGCGGATACATATTTGAATGTATTTAGAAAAATAAACAAATAGGGGTTCCGCGCACATTT
CCCCGAAAAGTGCCACCTGACGTC
